Addgene plasmid #107138: pcDNA3.1_FASN
Purpose: His tagged human FASN cloned in pcDNA3.1 vector for expression in mammalian cells
Depositing lab: Brijesh Kumar Singh. Depositing organization: Duke-NUS Medical School.
Backbone
  Vector backbone: pcDNA3.1
  Backbone size w/o insert (bp): 5432
  Total vector size (bp): 12977
  Vector type: Mammalian Expression
  Selectable markers: Neomycin (select with G418)
Growth in bacteria
  Bacterial resistance: Ampicillin, 100 μg/mL
  Growth temperature: 37°C
  Growth strain: DH5alpha
  Copy number: High Copy
Gene/Insert
  Gene/Insert name: Fatty acid synthase (alt name: FASN)
  Species: H. sapiens (human)
  Insert size (bp): 7545
  GenBank ID: NM_004104
  Entrez Gene: FASN (a.k.a. FAS, OA-519, SDR27X1)
  Tag / fusion protein: His (C terminal on backbone)
Terms and licenses: Academic/Nonprofit Terms; Industry Terms: Not Available to Industry
How to cite: pcDNA3.1_FASN was a gift from Brijesh Kumar Singh (Addgene plasmid # 107138 ; http://n2t.net/addgene:107138 ; RRID:Addgene_107138)
