[The description below was written by a language model from this plasmid's Addgene catalogue record and pLannotate feature annotations shown in this document.]
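Description:
pcDNA3.1_FASN is a mammalian expression plasmid built on the pcDNA3.1 backbone that carries the full-length human fatty acid synthase (FASN) coding sequence, an insert of roughly 7.5 kb that brings the whole construct to about 13 kb. It is maintained in E. coli as a high-copy plasmid through a ColE1/pUC-type origin and selected with ampicillin via the bla gene. An f1 origin is also present, which in principle allows single-stranded DNA production. For mammalian cells, a neomycin phosphotransferase gene driven by the SV40 enhancer/early promoter and followed by an SV40 polyadenylation signal allows G418 selection of stable transfectants.

The FASN open reading frame sits downstream of the human cytomegalovirus immediate early enhancer and promoter and is terminated by the bovine growth hormone polyadenylation signal, the standard pcDNA3.1 arrangement for strong constitutive expression. A T7 promoter lies between the CMV promoter and the insert and can serve for in vitro transcription or as a sequencing primer site. The catalogue entry describes a C-terminal His tag supplied by the backbone, useful for detection or affinity purification, but the automated annotation of the full sequence does not call out a His tag as a separate feature, so its presence rests on the depositor's description. The annotation also lists short fragments (an HIV-1 LTR piece, bom, lacI, lac promoter/operator elements and a ble fragment) that look like backbone remnants or partial sequence matches, not functional parts. A second sequence record covers only the FASN coding region. The stated purpose is expression of His-tagged human FASN, the multifunctional enzyme of de novo long-chain fatty acid synthesis, in mammalian cells.
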