Features (pLannotate 1.2.2; 20 found; start..end, strand, type, name):
    751..1080    -  promoter       SV40 promoter: SV40 enhancer and early promoter
   1094..1522    -  rep_origin     f1 ori (sequence partly withheld): f1 bacteriophage origin of replication; arrow indicates direction of (+) strand synthesis
   1543..1564    -  promoter       SV40 promoter (fragment): SV40 enhancer and early promoter
   1568..1792    -  polyA_signal   bGH poly(A) signal: bovine growth hormone polyadenylation signal
   1854..9386    -  CDS            FASN: FAS_HUMAN - Also known as FAS. Experimental evidence at protein level: Swiss-Prot protein existence level 1. Fatty acid synthetase is a multifunctional enzyme that catalyzes the de novo biosynthesis of long-chain saturated fatty acids starting from acetyl-CoA and malonyl-CoA in the presence of NADPH. This multifunctional protein contains 7 catalytic activities and a site for the binding of the prosthetic group 4'-phosphopantetheine of the acyl carrier protein ([ACP]) domain. From Homo sapiens (Human).
   9446..9464    -  promoter       T7 promoter: promoter for bacteriophage T7 RNA polymerase
   9480..9513    -  LTR            5' LTR (truncated) (fragment): truncated 5' long terminal repeat (LTR) from HIV-1
   9509..9712    -  promoter       CMV promoter: human cytomegalovirus (CMV) immediate early promoter
   9713..10092   -  enhancer       CMV enhancer: human cytomegalovirus immediate early enhancer
  10247..10299   +  misc_feature   bom (fragment): basis of mobility region from pBR322
  10358..10462   +  promoter       AmpR promoter: bla
  10463..11323   +  CDS            AmpR: β-lactamase; bla; confers resistance to ampicillin, carbenicillin, and related antibiotics
  11494..12082   +  rep_origin     ori: high-copy-number ColE1/pMB1/pBR322/pUC origin of replication
  12265..12357   +  CDS            lacI (fragment): lac repressor; lacI; The lac repressor binds to the lac operator to inhibit transcription in E. coli. This inhibition can be relieved by adding lactose or isopropyl-β-D-thiogalactopyranoside (IPTG).
  12370..12391   +  protein_bind   CAP binding site: CAP binding activates transcription in the presence of cAMP. E. coli catabolite activator protein
  12406..12436   +  promoter       lac promoter: promoter for the E. coli lac operon
  12440..12462   +  protein_bind   lac operator (fragment): The lac repressor binds to the lac operator to inhibit transcription in E. coli. This inhibition can be relieved by adding lactose or isopropyl-β-D-thiogalactopyranoside (IPTG). lac repressor encoded by lacI
  12533..12654   -  polyA_signal   SV40 poly(A) signal: SV40 polyadenylation signal
  12649..12807   -  CDS            ble (fragment): BLE_KLEPN - Experimental evidence at protein level: Swiss-Prot protein existence level 1. Binding protein with a strong affinity to the bleomycin family of antibiotics. Binds to CL990; an antimitotic-antibiotic compound. From Klebsiella pneumoniae.
  12831..684     -  CDS            neo (across the origin): KKA2_KLEPN - Also known as kan, nptII. Experimental evidence at protein level: Swiss-Prot protein existence level 1. Resistance to kanamycin, neomycin, paromomycin, ribostamycin, butirosin and gentamicin B. From Klebsiella pneumoniae.
>Addgene plasmid #107138 | pcDNA3.1_FASN | addgene full sequence | sequence record 423159 | Addgene NGS Result
AATATCACGGGTAGCCAACGCTATGTCCTGATAGCGGTCCGCCACACCCAGCCGGCCACAGTCGATGAAT
CCAGAAAAGCGGCCATTTTCCACCATGATATTCGGCAAGCAGGCATCGCCATGGGTCACGACGAGATCCT
CGCCGTCGGGCATGCGCGCCTTGAGCCTGGCGAACAGTTCGGCTGGCGCGAGCCCCTGATGCTCTTCGTC
CAGATCATCCTGATCGACAAGACCGGCTTCCATCCGAGTACGTGCTCGCTCGATGCGATGTTTCGCTTGG
TGGTCGAATGGGCAGGTAGCCGGATCAAGCGTATGCAGCCGCCGCATTGCATCAGCCATGATGGATACTT
TCTCGGCAGGAGCAAGGTGAGATGACAGGAGATCCTGCCCCGGCACTTCGCCCAATAGCAGCCAGTCCCT
TCCCGCTTCAGTGACAACGTCGAGCACAGCTGCGCAAGGAACGCCCGTCGTGGCCAGCCACGATAGCCGC
GCTGCCTCGTCCTGCAGTTCATTCAGGGCACCGGACAGGTCGGTCTTGACAAAAAGAACCGGGCGCCCCT
GCGCTGACAGCCGGAACACGGCGGCATCAGAGCAGCCGATTGTCTGTTGTGCCCAGTCATAGCCGAATAG
CCTCTCCACCCAAGCGGCCGGAGAACCTGCGTGCAATCCATCTTGTTCAATCATGCGAAACGATCCTCAT
CCTGTCTCTTGATCAGATCCGAAAATGGATATACAAGCTCCCGGGAGCTTTTTGCAAAAGCCTAGGCCTC
CAAAAAAGCCTCCTCACTACTTCTGGAATAGCTCAGAGGCAGAGGCGGCCTCGGCCTCTGCATAAATAAA
AAAAATTAGTCAGCCATGGGGCGGAGAATGGGCGGAACTGGGCGGAGTTAGGGGCGGGATGGGCGGAGTT
AGGGGCGGGACTATGGTTGCTGACTAATTGAGATGCATGCTTTGCATACTTCTGCCTGCTGGGGAGCCTG
GGGACTTTCCACACCTGGTTGCTGACTAATTGAGATGCATGCTTTGCATACTTCTGCCTGCTGGGGAGCC
TGGGGACTTTCCACACCCTAACTGACACACATTCCACAGAATTAATTCGCGTTAAATTTTTGTTAAATCA
GCTCATTTTTTAACCAATAGGCCGAAATCGGCAAAATCCCTTATAAATCAAAAGAATAGACCGAGATAGG
GT
[37 nt withheld, positions 1193-1229]
AAAGAACGTGGACTCCAACGTCAAAGG
[49 nt withheld, positions 1257-1305]
T
[91 nt withheld, positions 1307-1397]
G
[124 nt withheld, positions 1399-1522]
GGGGATACCCCCTAGAGCCCCAGCTGGTTCTTTCCGCCTCAGAAGCCATAGAGCCCACCGCATCCCCAGC
ATGCCTGCTATTGTCTTCCCAATCCTCCCCCTTGCTGTCCTGCCCCACCCCACCCCCCAGAATAGAATGA
CACCTACTCAGACAATGCGATGCAATTTCCTCATTTTATTAGGAAAGGACAGTGGGAGTGGCACCTTCCA
GGGTCAAGGAAGGCACGGGGGAGGGGCAAACAACAGATGGCTGGCAACTAGAAGGCACAGTCGAGGCTGA
TCAGCGGGTTTATCAATGGTGATGGTGATGATGGGGCCCTCTAGACTCGAGGCCCTCCCGCACGCTCACG
CGTGGCTCAGCCAGGGAGCTGTGGATGATGCTGATGATGGACTCCAGGCCGCTGCCCTCCAGCAGCGTGC
GGTGGTCACCCTCGATGACGTGGACGGATACTTTCCCGTCGCATACCTGGGAGAGGTTGTAGTCCGCGCC
CAGGTCCTCGCCGTAGGCGCCACCCGTCTTGGCGCGCAGTAGCATCACGTTGCCATGGTACTTGGCCTTG
GGTGTGTACTGCTCAGCGGCACGCAGCTTGTAGTAGAAGGACCGGGCCGCAAAGCTCAGCTCCTGGCGGT
CCAGGCCCTGGTGGCTCTTGATGATCAGGTCCACGGCGGCTGCCACACGCTCCTCTAGGCCCTTCAGCGG
CAGCAGCGCCTCCAGCACCCTGTTGTGCTCCATGTCCGTGAACTGCTGCACGAAGAAGCATATGGCCTCC
GTCTCAGCCTCAGCCTCACAGCCTGGGGTCAGCTTTGCCCGGTAGCTCTGGGTGTAGGCCAGTACGTAGG
TGGGCGAGCCGTCGAACAGGAAGAGGCTGTTGTGGGTGGGGGCTGGGCTCTGCTGGGCCTGCAGCTGGGA
GCACATTTCAAAGGCCACGCAGGCCCCGTAGGAGTAGCCGGCCACGCGGTAGGGGCCCTCGGGCTGCACC
TGCCTGATGCAGTCGATGTAGTAGGCAGCCAGGCTGTGGATGCTGTCAAGGGGCGCAGCTCGGGTGCACT
GCAGGCCATAGGTGGGGATGCTGAGCCGGGAGGCCAGGCTGTGGAACACGGTGGTGGAGCCCTCGATTGG
GTGCACCAGGAACAGGGGCCGCTCCGAGCTCTGCACGGAGTTGAGCCGCATCAGGGTGGGGCCCTCCGGG
TTCACCAGCAGGGAGCGCAGGTTCAGCTGAGTCTGCTGCTGGGCCAGACCATCCTCCTTGGGCGTGGGGC
ATGCCAGCTCGCTGGCCTCATCCGCCTTTGAGGACAGCTCCTGCAGTTTCCGGAGCGTGAGTTGCCGCAC
CTCGCGCACGGACAGCACCAGGTTGAGCTCACGCTCCAGCGTCTGGCGCACCTCCACGCTCATGAGCGAG
TCCAGGCCCAGGTCCGCCAGTGAGCTGTCCAGGTTGACAGCAGCCAAGTCGCGGATGCCCAGGATGTGTG
CCACGGCCTCCACCAGGTCCCGCTGGCTGTCCCTGTCCCTATAGGCCGCAGCCTTCTCAGCCAGCACAAA
GCTGCTCAGGACCATGTGGGGCTGGTTCAGGAAGAGGTCCAGCACCTCCAGGCAGGACGCCATGCGCTGG
GGCAGCGTGCCACTGACGATCGTGTCGTTGGTGCTCATCGTCTCCACCAAAATGCCCACGTCGCCGATGG
CGCCCCACTGCACGGCCAGGCCTGGGAGGCCTTCGTGCCGGCGTTTCTCACAGATACGCTCCATGGCGGA
ATTGGCAAAGCCGTAGTTGCTCTGTCCCGCATTGCCACGCCCGCAGCTCACAGAGGAGAAGACCACAAAG
TAGTCCAGCTCAGGGCACGCCTCTCGGGTCACCCTGTCCAGGTTCAGGGTGCCGCTGTACTTGGGCTTGC
AGACGTCCTGGAAGAACTCTGGGGTCTGGTTCTCCAGCAAGCCATCTCTCAAGACCACGGCCAGGTTGAA
GACGCCGCCCACGGGCCCAAGCTGCGCCGCCTCGGCAATGAGGCCCCGGGCCCCCTCCAGTGAGCTGATG
TTGCTGGTGGACACCTGCACCTGTACGCCCTGGCGCCTCCACCGGCGGACCTGCTTGGCCTGGTAGCCTG
TCCGGATCCCGGAGCGAGAAGTCAACACGAGCTTCTGCACCCCACGCTGTATCAGCCACTGCGCCAACTC
CAGGCCGAAGCCACCCAGACCACCAGCGATGATGTAGCTCTTGTGGGCCGGGCAGAAGGTCTTGGAGATG
GCCGACATCAGCTTGGGTTTGGCCCCCTTCAGCACTGCCTCCGGCTCCTCCGCAAGCACCTGCACGACGA
CTTTGCCAATGTGCTTCCCTTGGGCCATGTAGCGGAAGGCGTCCTCCACCTGGGCCCCATGGAACACCGT
GCACTTGAGGGGCCGTACCACCCCATCCCGGATGCCGGCCTGCACAAGCGCCCACACCTCCCGCCAGTCA
GCACTGCTCTCGTTGAAGAACGCATCCAGTAGGACCCCGTGGAATGTCACGTTCTTCAGGAAGATAGCCA
TGCCGAGCGGGTGGTTCTGAGAAAGGTCGAATTTGCCAATTTCCAGGAAGCGACCGTGCGTAGCCAAGCA
CCTCACGCTGGCCTGCAGCTTCTCTTCCGCCAAGGAGTTCAAGACCAGGTCAACGCCCTTCCCGCCCGTG
TGCCACAGCACATGCTGCTCGAAGGATGTGTCCCGGGAGTTGGCGAAGCTGGTGCTGTCGAGCTGGGGGA
ACCTGGCCTGGAGGTACGCCCGCTTCTCAGCCGACCCCACGGTGGTGAAGACGCGGCAGCCCAGACTGAG
GGCGATGGCGATGGCGGCCTGGCCCACGCCGCCCGAGCCCGAGTGGATGAGCAGCGTCTCCCCGGGGCGC
ACCCGCCCACGCACCACCAGCGCGTAGTAGGCCGTGCTGTAGACGACAGGCACCGAGGCCGCCTCCTCCA
GCGTCCAGTTGGAAGGCACATCCCAGAGGAAGTCCGGTGACAGCAGGACAGAGGTGGCCAGGCCCTTGGC
AGGCACCAGTCCCATCACACGCTTGCCGCTGGCGTCTCGGCCCGAGAACTCCATACCTAGCAGGCTGTCC
TGGGAGGTCCACTTCCCTGGGATGGCATCAGGGGACAGCTTGCCAGTGGCCAGCATGATGTCGCGGAAGT
TGAGGGAGGCGTAGTAGACCGTGCAGAGCTGGGCGCCAGGGCAGGTGGGCTGGGCATGGCGCAGCGAGGA
GCAGACCCAGCGGATGGAGGACAGGTCCCCCCGGGTGAGGGTGCTCACAAAGGCATGTGCCGTCGGCTCC
TCAGGCTTGTCCTCCTCCAGCAGGAAGTGGCGGAAAGCCCCCCAGGCCCCGTCGCGGTAGACGTTCATCA
CCAGGTCTCCCTGCAACACCTTCTGCAGTTCTGCGGAGCCCGGGTCCACCTCCGGGACGTGGGAGGTGCT
GCTGAGGTTGGAGAGCAGCACACACCGGAGGCGGTTCCCGCCGGGCTCTCGGCGGAGACAGTTCACCAAG
CCCACCACGCCCGAGGTGGCACAGTTGATGGCCTTCAGCCACACAGGCCGGGAAGAGTCTTCGTCAGCCA
GGATGCCCTTCAGAGACTCCACCCAGCGGAAGCTGGTATCGTCCACCGGCAGGAAGATGGGGCTGTCCTG
CGGGGTGGGCCGGCGGCACAGGAAGAGCGTGGAGCCGTAGAAGGACTTCTTCAGGCCCACCAGGCGCAGC
GACACCCTGGAGAAGAGGCTCTCCCACGCGTCCTGGCTCAGGATGCCCTGGCCATACTGCGGCTCAGTGG
AGGTGAGGAAGGCCACGATGTCCCCGAGGGGGTGCCCCCGGAGCAGTGTGTGCAGGAGCAGAAAGCCCCC
TTCTCTCAGGGCAGCCACCATGTTGCTGAGAGCTGAGGCCGGGTCCCCGAGGGCAGCCACAGCACAGTTG
CACACCAGGAGGTCGGCGCTGCCCAGGGCGCTGGGGGCAGGGTCTGCGGGATCCCACTGGCCCTGGGCAA
CGTCGTGCTGCTGCAGCTCGGCCTGGGCAGCCTCCAGGGCCTGGGGGTGGCGGTCGGTGGCCGTGTAGCT
CAGCTGCAGCAGGGGATGGGGGCTGAGCAGGCCTGGGATGCGGGAATACAGGTGACCGTGGCCAGCCAGC
ACCTCCACCACCTTCATCTTCAGGCTGGGCATGTTCTCCACGGCAGTGTCCAGGCAGGCCTTGAGTGCCG
GGGAGTCCAGGAGGCCGCTGAGCAGAGGGTCCTCTGGCAGCTTGGGCCTCTCCTGGGCCAGCACCTGCGC
CAGCTCCAGCTGCAGGTTCCCGTTGAGCTGAAGCCTGCAGGCAGCCGACAACAGCCGGGGCAGTTCCTGC
TGTGAGGGGTCCCGGGGGATCTGGGCCCCATCCAGTCCGGGCACCACCATCTTCAGCCCCTGCTGGGTCA
CCTTGGTCTGCAGTGCCTGCACCAGCCCCTTGCACAGTTGCAGCTCCTCCTGCAGGGCAGCGCGCTCAGA
CAGGCACCCCTCCTCCGTGTGGGGAGTGAAGCAAAACTTCTCCAGGATGGGCACCTGCTGCTCCTGCTGC
CGCCGCGGGGCCGACTCAGTGTGGAGCCCGGAGATGTGGACGCCTCCGGCCACTGTGACCCTCAGCCACC
TGCTCACCACCACGTCAGCCACTTGGGCCTTGTCCTGCAGTGTGTACAGCTTCTGCCTGTGGGTGGCAGG
GTCGATGTGGATGGCGGTGACACGGGTGGGCAGGTACAGGCCGTGCTTGGCCGAGCCCAGGATGGACATC
TGCAGCATGGTGTCCATGAAGCTCACCCAGTTATCCTTCCACAGCAGCCTCCCCGAGTCACCTTCCAGGC
TGGCCTCCAGGATGCCCTGGAAATGAGGGCCGTAGTCGTAGCCACGCAGACGCAGCTCCTTGTAAACTTC
AGCCTGGGCCAGGAAGAGGGGCTCCGTGGGGTTGGGGGTGGGGCTTTCCGGGTGGTCGAAGAGCCTGGGG
TCAGGGTCATCCCACTGGTACACCTTCCCACTCACTACCAGGTTGCCGTTCTCTGACACCTCGAAGGCAC
GGGAGGCCTCCAGGAGCCGTACCTCCAGGGACACTGTCCCAGTCTTGGGCAGGATGGTGGCCTGGTGCAG
CACCACATCCTCAAACACCACAGGCAGCTGCTCGACGCCCAGGCCCAGGGCGCGGGCCAGCGTCTTCCAC
ACTATGCTCAGGTAGCCAGTGGCGGGGAAGAGGACGCGACCGTCGAGGGTGTGGTCCACCAGGTAGTGGT
CAGGAGACTCGGAGCTGGTGTCGATGTTGTAGATGGCGGCTGAGGGGGAACCTGAACCGTTGGGGAAGTC
CTCGGCGGCCGGCACGTCCCAGGCCAGGCTGTGGTCCCACTTGATGAGTGGGGAGATGAGGGGAGTTCCT
CGGGGAGCTGGGAACTCCACAGGTGGGAACAAGGCATTGGGGTTGGCGTCGATGCCTGAGAGGTGCAGCC
TGCCGATGCCGGCCAGGAAGAACTCCAGGTTGTCCCTGTGATCCTTCTTCATCAGGGGGATGATGGTGCA
GCTCGGCTTCAGGCCACGCTTCAGGACAGCCTGCAGCAGGGCGTGGGGCGCGATCTCCAGCACCACCGCG
TGCTCAGGCACGTGCCACAGGGCCTCCTGGAACAGCACAGGGCTCACCAGGTTGTTGACATTGTACTCGG
CGGAGGACGTGCGTGCCAGGCTGCTGTGCCACTGGGCCTCGGGGATAGAGGTGCTGAGCCAGCGGGCTGA
ACGTGGCTTCGGCTCCCGGATCACCTTCTTGAGCTCCTGCAGCAGTGGGGGTGCGATGGCCTCCATGAAG
TAGGAGTGGAAGGCCATACCGCCGGTCCGCACCTCCTTGGCAAACACACCCTCCTTCCTCAGCTGCTCCA
CGAACTCAAACACCGGGGCCTGAGGTCCCGAGATGGTGACTGTGTCCTTGGAGTTGTGGCAGGCGGGCAC
CACGCCCGGGGGGCAGCGCTGTTTACACTCCTCCCAGGACAAGCCCACGGCTGCCATGGCGCCCGGCGGG
AGATGGGCTTCTTTGATGCACTGTCCCCTCCAGTAGGCAGCGAGGACGGCCTCCTCCTGGGACAGGCAGC
CGTCGGCGTAGCCACAGGCCACCTCCCCCAGGGAGTGGCCGACGATGCCATCTGGCCTCAGCCCCATGCA
GCTCAGCAGGTCTATGAGGCCTATCTGGATGGCAGTCAGGCTCACAAACGAATGGACGATGTCATCAAAG
GTGCTCTCGTCTGTGCTCAGCAGCAGCTGTGACACCTTCAGGCCGAATGGCTTCACAGCCTCATCGGAGC
GTAGGATGGAATCTCGGAAGCGGTCCAGGCGCATGAGGCTCAGCCCCATCCCGCGCCACTGTGTGCCCAT
CCCAGAGCAGATGAACCAGAGCGGGCGCTCGCCAGCGGGCACCTGCTGCACCTCTGGGCCACCGCGCTCA
CCACCCAGCACAGCGTAGCCACGGAAGGGCATGGCGGTGGCGGGGACAGCCGCGATGTCGTTCAGCATGC
TCAGGAAAGCCAGGTCCTGGCTGTGCCGGAGGCCCTGCTCCAGCAGCTTCTGCACGGCCTCAGGGGTGCG
TCCGCTGGCCCGCAGCAGACGGGGCAGGGTGGCATGTGGGGCGGGTGCGGGGGGCGGCTGCGTGTTGGGC
CTCAGGATGATGTGCACGTTGGAGCCCCCGAAGCCAAAGGAGTTGATGCCCACGTTGCCGCCACGGACGG
GCAGGGGCTGGTCCACCACCTGCAGCCGCCCATCCAACAGCGCTGGGATCTCAGGGTTGGGGCTATGGAA
GTGCAGGTTGGGGGCCCAGAGCCCGTGCTCCAGGGACAGCAGCACCTTGGCCAGGGCTGCCAGCCCCGAG
GCTGGCTCCGGGTGCCCCATGTTGGACTTGGTGGAGCCGATGAGCAGCGGCTCCTGGCGGGTGGCGCACA
GGGCTCGGGTGATGCCATTCAGCTCCTGGGGGTCGCCCACCTTGGTGCCTGTGCCGTGGGCTTCGATGTA
TTCAAATGACTCAGGGGCCACTCCGGCCGACTGGTACAACGAGCGGATGAGCTGCTCCTGGATATCCCCT
GAGGGGAAGGTCACGCCTTGCTCCTTGAAGCCATCTGTATTGGTGCCGGCGTTCAGGATGGTGGCGTACA
CCCGCCGGGCCAGGGACTTCTTGGTCAGCAGGACGGCCACCACACCCTCCGAGCGGCAGTACCCATTCCC
CGCTGTGTCGAAGGCCTTGCAGGTGCCCTCGGGGCTGAGCATCCCCAGCCTCAAGAACTGCACGGAGGTG
TTGGGCTTCAGCAGGACATTGATGCCCCCCACGATGGCGGCAGGGCACTGCCCGCTGTGGATGGCCTGGT
AGGCGTTCTGCAGGGCCATCAGGCTGGAGGAGCAGGCTGTGTCCAGTGCGATGCTGGGCCCTCTGAAGTC
GAAGAAGAAGGAGAGCCGGTTGGCCATCATCGCTCGCTGGCAGCCCACCATGCTGTAGCCCACGAGTGTC
TCGGGGTCTCGGCTCAGGGCCTCCGAGGTCTCAGAGCCGCTCACGCCCACCCAGACGCCAGTGTGTGTTC
CTCGGAGTGAATCTGGGTTGATGCCTCCGTCCACGATGGCTTCATAGGTGACTTCCAGCAGCAGCCGCAG
CTGAGGGTCCATCGTGTGTGCCTGCTTGGGGTGGACTCCGAAGAAGGAGGCATCAAACCTAGACAGGTCC
TTCAGCTTGCCGGACCGCCGGGGCAGGCCGTAGAGCCCCGCCTTCCAGCGACGGTCATCGTCCGTGACCA
TGTCCACACCGCCGATGAGGTTGTCCCAGAACTCCTGCAAGTTCTCCGACTCTGGCAGCTTCCCGGACAT
GCCGGCAATCACCACCTCCTCCATGAATTCGGATCCGAGCTCGGTACCAAGCTTAAGTTTAAACGCTAGC
CAGCTTGGGTCTCCCTATAGTGAGTCGTATTAATTTCGATAAGCCAGTAAGCAGTGGGTTCTCTAGTTAG
CCAGAGAGCTCTGCTTATATAGACCTCCCACCGTACACGCCTACCGCCCATTTGCGTCAATGGGGCGGAG
TTGTTACGACATTTTGGAAAGTCCCGTTGATTTTGGTGCCAAAACAAACTCCCATTGACGTCAATGGGGT
GGAGACTTGGAAATCCCCGTGAGTCAAACCGCTATCCACGCCCATTGATGTACTGCCAAAACCGCATCAC
CATGGTAATAGCGATGACTAATACGTAGATGTACTGCCAAGTAGGAAAGTCCCATAAGGTCATGTACTGG
GCATAATGCCAGGCGGGCCATTTACCGTCATTGACGTCAATAGGGGGCGTACTTGGCATATGATACACTT
GATGTACTGCCAAGTGGGCAGTTTACCGTAAATACTCCACCCATTGACGTCAATGGAAAGTCCCTATTGG
CGTTACTATGGGAACATACGTCATTATTGACGTCAATGGGCGGGGGTCGTTGGGCGGTCAGCCAGGCGGG
CCATTTACCGTAAGTTATGTAACGCGGAACTCCATATATGGGCTATGAACTAATGACCCCGTAATTGATT
ACTATTAATAACTAGTCAATAATCAATGTCAACGCGTATATCTGGCCCGTACATCGCGAAGCAGCGCAAA
ACGCCTAACCCTAAGCAGATTCTTCATGCAATTGTCGGTCAAGCCTTGCCTTGTTGTAGCTTAAATTTTG
CTCGCGCACTACTCAGCGACCTCCAACACACAAGCAGGGAGCAGATACTGGCTTAACTATGCGGCATCAG
AGCAGATTGTACTGAGAGTGCACCATAGGGGATCGGGAGATCTCCCGATCCGTCGACGTCAGGTGGCACT
TTTCGGGGAAATGTGCGCGGAACCCCTATTTGTTTATTTTTCTAAATACATTCAAATATGTATCCGCTCA
TGAGACAATAACCCTGATAAATGCTTCAATAATATTGAAAAAGGAAGAGTATGAGTATTCAACATTTCCG
TGTCGCCCTTATTCCCTTTTTTGCGGCATTTTGCCTTCCTGTTTTTGCTCACCCAGAAACGCTGGTGAAA
GTAAAAGATGCTGAAGATCAGTTGGGTGCACGAGTGGGTTACATCGAACTGGATCTCAACAGCGGTAAGA
TCCTTGAGAGTTTTCGCCCCGAAGAACGTTTTCCAATGATGAGCACTTTTAAAGTTCTGCTATGTGGCGC
GGTATTATCCCGTATTGACGCCGGGCAAGAGCAACTCGGTCGCCGCATACACTATTCTCAGAATGACTTG
GTTGAGTACTCACCAGTCACAGAAAAGCATCTTACGGATGGCATGACAGTAAGAGAATTATGCAGTGCTG
CCATAACCATGAGTGATAACACTGCGGCCAACTTACTTCTGACAACGATCGGAGGACCGAAGGAGCTAAC
CGCTTTTTTGCACAACATGGGGGATCATGTAACTCGCCTTGATCGTTGGGAACCGGAGCTGAATGAAGCC
ATACCAAACGACGAGCGTGACACCACGATGCCTGTAGCAATGGCAACAACGTTGCGCAAACTATTAACTG
GCGAACTACTTACTCTAGCTTCCCGGCAACAATTAATAGACTGGATGGAGGCGGATAAAGTTGCAGGACC
ACTTCTGCGCTCGGCCCTTCCGGCTGGCTGGTTTATTGCTGATAAATCTGGAGCCGGTGAGCGTGGGTCT
CGCGGTATCATTGCAGCACTGGGGCCAGATGGTAAGCCCTCCCGTATCGTAGTTATCTACACGACGGGGA
GTCAGGCAACTATGGATGAACGAAATAGACAGATCGCTGAGATAGGTGCCTCACTGATTAAGCATTGGTA
ACTGTCAGACCAAGTTTACTCATATATACTTTAGATTGATTTAAAACTTCATTTTTAATTTAAAAGGATC
TAGGTGAAGATCCTTTTTGATAATCTCATGACCAAAATCCCTTAACGTGAGTTTTCGTTCCACTGAGCGT
CAGACCCCGTAGAAAAGATCAAAGGATCTTCTTGAGATCCTTTTTTTCTGCGCGTAATCTGCTGCTTGCA
AACAAAAAAACCACCGCTACCAGCGGTGGTTTGTTTGCCGGATCAAGAGCTACCAACTCTTTTTCCGAAG
GTAACTGGCTTCAGCAGAGCGCAGATACCAAATACTGTTCTTCTAGTGTAGCCGTAGTTAGGCCACCACT
TCAAGAACTCTGTAGCACCGCCTACATACCTCGCTCTGCTAATCCTGTTACCAGTGGCTGCTGCCAGTGG
CGATAAGTCGTGTCTTACCGGGTTGGACTCAAGACGATAGTTACCGGATAAGGCGCAGCGGTCGGGCTGA
ACGGGGGGTTCGTGCACACAGCCCAGCTTGGAGCGAACGACCTACACCGAACTGAGATACCTACAGCGTG
AGCTATGAGAAAGCGCCACGCTTCCCGAAGGGAGAAAGGCGGACAGGTATCCGGTAAGCGGCAGGGTCGG
AACAGGAGAGCGCACGAGGGAGCTTCCAGGGGGAAACGCCTGGTATCTTTATAGTCCTGTCGGGTTTCGC
CACCTCTGACTTGAGCGTCGATTTTTGTGATGCTCGTCAGGGGGGCGGAGCCTATGGAAAAACGCCAGCA
ACGCGGCCTTTTTACGGTTCCTGGCCTTTTGCTGGCCTTTTGCTCACATGTTCTTTCCTGCGTTATCCCC
TGATTCTGTGGATAACCGTATTACCGCCTTTGAGTGAGCTGATACCGCTCGCCGCAGCCGAACGACCGAG
CGCAGCGAGTCAGTGAGCGAGGAAGCGGAAGAGCGCCCAATACGCAAACCGCCTCTCCCCGCGCGTTGGC
CGATTCATTAATGCAGCTGGCACGACAGGTTTCCCGACTGGAAAGCGGGCAGTGAGCGCAACGCAATTAA
TGTGAGTTAGCTCACTCATTAGGCACCCCAGGCTTTACACTTTATGCTTCCGGCTCGTATGTTGTGTGGA
ATTGTGAGCGGATAACAATTTCACACAGGAAACAGCTATGACCATGATTACGCCAAGCTCTAGCTAGAGG
TCGACGGTATACAGACATGATAAGATACATTGATGAGTTTGGACAAACCACAACTAGAATGCAGTGAAAA
AAATGCTTTATTTGTGAAATTTGTGATGCTATTGCTTTATTTGTAACCATTATAAGCTGCAATAAACAAG
TTGGGGTGGGCGAAGAACTCCAGCATGAGATCCCCGCGCTGGAGGATCATCCAGCCGGCGTCCCGGAAAA
CGATTCCGAAGCCCAACCTTTCATAGAAGGCGGCGGTGGAATCGAAATCTCGTGATGGCAGGTTGGGCGT
CGCTTGGTCGGTCATTTCGAACCCCAGAGTCCCGCTCAGAAGAACTCGTCAAGAAGGCGATAGAAGGCGA
TGCGCTGCGAATCGGGAGCGGCGATACCGTAAAGCACGAGGAAGCGGTCAGCCCATTCGCCGCCAAGCTC
TTCAGC
