Features (pLannotate 1.2.2; 1 found; start..end, strand, type, name):
      1..7533    +  CDS            FASN: FAS_HUMAN - Also known as FAS. Experimental evidence at protein level: Swiss-Prot protein existence level 1. Fatty acid synthetase is a multifunctional enzyme that catalyzes the de novo biosynthesis of long-chain saturated fatty acids starting from acetyl-CoA and malonyl-CoA in the presence of NADPH. This multifunctional protein contains 7 catalytic activities and a site for the binding of the prosthetic group 4'-phosphopantetheine of the acyl carrier protein ([ACP]) domain. From Homo sapiens (Human).
>Addgene plasmid #107138 | pcDNA3.1_FASN | analyzer sequence | sequence record 202127
ATGGAGGAGGTGGTGATTGCCGGCATGTCCGGGAAGCTGCCAGAGTCGGAGAACTTGCAGGAGTTCTGGG
ACAACCTCATCGGCGGTGTGGACATGGTCACGGACGATGACCGTCGCTGGAAGGCGGGGCTCTACGGCCT
GCCCCGGCGGTCCGGCAAGCTGAAGGACCTGTCTAGGTTTGATGCCTCCTTCTTCGGAGTCCACCCCAAG
CAGGCACACACGATGGACCCTCAGCTGCGGCTGCTGCTGGAAGTCACCTATGAAGCCATCGTGGACGGAG
GCATCAACCCAGATTCACTCCGAGGAACACACACTGGCGTCTGGGTGGGCGTGAGCGGCTCTGAGACCTC
GGAGGCCCTGAGCCGAGACCCCGAGACACTCGTGGGCTACAGCATGGTGGGCTGCCAGCGAGCGATGATG
GCCAACCGGCTCTCCTTCTTCTTCGACTTCAGAGGGCCCAGCATCGCACTGGACACAGCCTGCTCCTCCA
GCCTGATGGCCCTGCAGAACGCCTACCAGGCCATCCACAGCGGGCAGTGCCCTGCCGCCATCGTGGGGGG
CATCAATGTCCTGCTGAAGCCCAACACCTCCGTGCAGTTCTTGAGGCTGGGGATGCTCAGCCCCGAGGGC
ACCTGCAAGGCCTTCGACACAGCGGGGAATGGGTACTGCCGCTCGGAGGGTGTGGTGGCCGTCCTGCTGA
CCAAGAAGTCCCTGGCCCGGCGGGTGTACGCCACCATCCTGAACGCCGGCACCAATACAGATGGCTTCAA
GGAGCAAGGCGTGACCTTCCCCTCAGGGGATATCCAGGAGCAGCTCATCCGCTCGTTGTACCAGTCGGCC
GGAGTGGCCCCTGAGTCATTTGAATACATCGAAGCCCACGGCACAGGCACCAAGGTGGGCGACCCCCAGG
AGCTGAATGGCATCACCCGAGCCCTGTGCGCCACCCGCCAGGAGCCGCTGCTCATCGGCTCCACCAAGTC
CAACATGGGGCACCCGGAGCCAGCCTCGGGGCTGGCAGCCCTGGCCAAGGTGCTGCTGTCCCTGGAGCAC
GGGCTCTGGGCCCCCAACCTGCACTTCCATAGCCCCAACCCTGAGATCCCAGCGCTGTTGGATGGGCGGC
TGCAGGTGGTGGACCAGCCCCTGCCCGTCCGTGGCGGCAACGTGGGCATCAACTCCTTTGGCTTCGGGGG
CTCCAACGTGCACATCATCCTGAGGCCCAACACGCAGCCGCCCCCCGCACCCGCCCCACATGCCACCCTG
CCCCGTCTGCTGCGGGCCAGCGGACGCACCCCTGAGGCCGTGCAGAAGCTGCTGGAGCAGGGCCTCCGGC
ACAGCCAGGACCTGGCTTTCCTGAGCATGCTGAACGACATCGCGGCTGTCCCCGCCACCGCCATGCCCTT
CCGTGGCTACGCTGTGCTGGGTGGTGAGCGCGGTGGCCCAGAGGTGCAGCAGGTGCCCGCTGGCGAGCGC
CCGCTCTGGTTCATCTGCTCTGGGATGGGCACACAGTGGCGCGGGATGGGGCTGAGCCTCATGCGCCTGG
ACCGCTTCCGAGATTCCATCCTACGCTCCGATGAGGCTGTGAAGCCATTCGGCCTGAAGGTGTCACAGCT
GCTGCTGAGCACAGACGAGAGCACCTTTGATGACATCGTCCATTCGTTTGTGAGCCTGACTGCCATCCAG
ATAGGCCTCATAGACCTGCTGAGCTGCATGGGGCTGAGGCCAGATGGCATCGTCGGCCACTCCCTGGGGG
AGGTGGCCTGTGGCTACGCCGACGGCTGCCTGTCCCAGGAGGAGGCCGTCCTCGCTGCCTACTGGAGGGG
ACAGTGCATCAAAGAAGCCCATCTCCCGCCGGGCGCCATGGCAGCCGTGGGCTTGTCCTGGGAGGAGTGT
AAACAGCGCTGCCCCCCGGGCGTGGTGCCCGCCTGCCACAACTCCAAGGACACAGTCACCATCTCGGGAC
CTCAGGCCCCGGTGTTTGAGTTCGTGGAGCAGCTGAGGAAGGAGGGTGTGTTTGCCAAGGAGGTGCGGAC
CGGCGGTATGGCCTTCCACTCCTACTTCATGGAGGCCATCGCACCCCCACTGCTGCAGGAGCTCAAGAAG
GTGATCCGGGAGCCGAAGCCACGTTCAGCCCGCTGGCTCAGCACCTCTATCCCCGAGGCCCAGTGGCACA
GCAGCCTGGCACGCACGTCCTCCGCCGAGTACAATGTCAACAACCTGGTGAGCCCTGTGCTGTTCCAGGA
GGCCCTGTGGCACGTGCCTGAGCACGCGGTGGTGCTGGAGATCGCGCCCCACGCCCTGCTGCAGGCTGTC
CTGAAGCGTGGCCTGAAGCCGAGCTGCACCATCATCCCCCTGATGAAGAAGGATCACAGGGACAACCTGG
AGTTCTTCCTGGCCGGCATCGGCAGGCTGCACCTCTCAGGCATCGACGCCAACCCCAATGCCTTGTTCCC
ACCTGTGGAGTTCCCAGCTCCCCGAGGAACTCCCCTCATCTCCCCACTCATCAAGTGGGACCACAGCCTG
GCCTGGGACGTGCCGGCCGCCGAGGACTTCCCCAACGGTTCAGGTTCCCCCTCAGCCGCCATCTACAACA
TCGACACCAGCTCCGAGTCTCCTGACCACTACCTGGTGGACCACACCCTCGACGGTCGCGTCCTCTTCCC
CGCCACTGGCTACCTGAGCATAGTGTGGAAGACGCTGGCCCGCGCCCTGGGCCTGGGCGTCGAGCAGCTG
CCTGTGGTGTTTGAGGATGTGGTGCTGCACCAGGCCACCATCCTGCCCAAGACTGGGACAGTGTCCCTGG
AGGTACGGCTCCTGGAGGCCTCCCGTGCCTTCGAGGTGTCAGAGAACGGCAACCTGGTAGTGAGTGGGAA
GGTGTACCAGTGGGATGACCCTGACCCCAGGCTCTTCGACCACCCGGAAAGCCCCACCCCCAACCCCACG
GAGCCCCTCTTCCTGGCCCAGGCTGAAGTTTACAAGGAGCTGCGTCTGCGTGGCTACGACTACGGCCCTC
ATTTCCAGGGCATCCTGGAGGCCAGCCTGGAAGGTGACTCGGGGAGGCTGCTGTGGAAGGATAACTGGGT
GAGCTTCATGGACACCATGCTGCAGATGTCCATCCTGGGCTCGGCCAAGCACGGCCTGTACCTGCCCACC
CGTGTCACCGCCATCCACATCGACCCTGCCACCCACAGGCAGAAGCTGTACACACTGCAGGACAAGGCCC
AAGTGGCTGACGTGGTGGTGAGCAGGTGGCTGAGGGTCACAGTGGCCGGAGGCGTCCACATCTCCGGGCT
CCACACTGAGTCGGCCCCGCGGCGGCAGCAGGAGCAGCAGGTGCCCATCCTGGAGAAGTTTTGCTTCACT
CCCCACACGGAGGAGGGGTGCCTGTCTGAGCGCGCTGCCCTGCAGGAGGAGCTGCAACTGTGCAAGGGGC
TGGTGCAGGCACTGCAGACCAAGGTGACCCAGCAGGGGCTGAAGATGGTGGTGCCCGGACTGGATGGGGC
CCAGATCCCCCGGGACCCCTCACAGCAGGAACTGCCCCGGCTGTTGTCGGCTGCCTGCAGGCTTCAGCTC
AACGGGAACCTGCAGCTGGAGCTGGCGCAGGTGCTGGCCCAGGAGAGGCCCAAGCTGCCAGAGGACCCTC
TGCTCAGCGGCCTCCTGGACTCCCCGGCACTCAAGGCCTGCCTGGACACTGCCGTGGAGAACATGCCCAG
CCTGAAGATGAAGGTGGTGGAGGTGCTGGCTGGCCACGGTCACCTGTATTCCCGCATCCCAGGCCTGCTC
AGCCCCCATCCCCTGCTGCAGCTGAGCTACACGGCCACCGACCGCCACCCCCAGGCCCTGGAGGCTGCCC
AGGCCGAGCTGCAGCAGCACGACGTTGCCCAGGGCCAGTGGGATCCCGCAGACCCTGCCCCCAGCGCCCT
GGGCAGCGCCGACCTCCTGGTGTGCAACTGTGCTGTGGCTGCCCTCGGGGACCCGGCCTCAGCTCTCAGC
AACATGGTGGCTGCCCTGAGAGAAGGGGGCTTTCTGCTCCTGCACACACTGCTCCGGGGGCACCCCCTCG
GGGACATCGTGGCCTTCCTCACCTCCACTGAGCCGCAGTATGGCCAGGGCATCCTGAGCCAGGACGCGTG
GGAGAGCCTCTTCTCCAGGGTGTCGCTGCGCCTGGTGGGCCTGAAGAAGTCCTTCTACGGCTCCACGCTC
TTCCTGTGCCGCCGGCCCACCCCGCAGGACAGCCCCATCTTCCTGCCGGTGGACGATACCAGCTTCCGCT
GGGTGGAGTCTCTGAAGGGCATCCTGGCTGACGAAGACTCTTCCCGGCCTGTGTGGCTGAAGGCCATCAA
CTGTGCCACCTCGGGCGTGGTGGGCTTGGTGAACTGTCTCCGCCGAGAGCCCGGCGGGAACCGCCTCCGG
TGTGTGCTGCTCTCCAACCTCAGCAGCACCTCCCACGTCCCGGAGGTGGACCCGGGCTCCGCAGAACTGC
AGAAGGTGTTGCAGGGAGACCTGGTGATGAACGTCTACCGCGACGGGGCCTGGGGGGCTTTCCGCCACTT
CCTGCTGGAGGAGGACAAGCCTGAGGAGCCGACGGCACATGCCTTTGTGAGCACCCTCACCCGGGGGGAC
CTGTCCTCCATCCGCTGGGTCTGCTCCTCGCTGCGCCATGCCCAGCCCACCTGCCCTGGCGCCCAGCTCT
GCACGGTCTACTACGCCTCCCTCAACTTCCGCGACATCATGCTGGCCACTGGCAAGCTGTCCCCTGATGC
CATCCCAGGGAAGTGGACCTCCCAGGACAGCCTGCTAGGTATGGAGTTCTCGGGCCGAGACGCCAGCGGC
AAGCGTGTGATGGGACTGGTGCCTGCCAAGGGCCTGGCCACCTCTGTCCTGCTGTCACCGGACTTCCTCT
GGGATGTGCCTTCCAACTGGACGCTGGAGGAGGCGGCCTCGGTGCCTGTCGTCTACAGCACGGCCTACTA
CGCGCTGGTGGTGCGTGGGCGGGTGCGCCCCGGGGAGACGCTGCTCATCCACTCGGGCTCGGGCGGCGTG
GGCCAGGCCGCCATCGCCATCGCCCTCAGTCTGGGCTGCCGCGTCTTCACCACCGTGGGGTCGGCTGAGA
AGCGGGCGTACCTCCAGGCCAGGTTCCCCCAGCTCGACAGCACCAGCTTCGCCAACTCCCGGGACACATC
CTTCGAGCAGCATGTGCTGTGGCACACGGGCGGGAAGGGCGTTGACCTGGTCTTGAACTCCTTGGCGGAA
GAGAAGCTGCAGGCCAGCGTGAGGTGCTTGGCTACGCACGGTCGCTTCCTGGAAATTGGCAAATTCGACC
TTTCTCAGAACCACCCGCTCGGCATGGCTATCTTCCTGAAGAACGTGACATTCCACGGGGTCCTACTGGA
TGCGTTCTTCAACGAGAGCAGTGCTGACTGGCGGGAGGTGTGGGCGCTTGTGCAGGCCGGCATCCGGGAT
GGGGTGGTACGGCCCCTCAAGTGCACGGTGTTCCATGGGGCCCAGGTGGAGGACGCCTTCCGCTACATGG
CCCAAGGGAAGCACATTGGCAAAGTCGTCGTGCAGGTGCTTGCGGAGGAGCCGGAGGCAGTGCTGAAGGG
GGCCAAACCCAAGCTGATGTCGGCCATCTCCAAGACCTTCTGCCCGGCCCACAAGAGCTACATCATCGCT
GGTGGTCTGGGTGGCTTCGGCCTGGAGTTGGCGCAGTGGCTGATACAGCGTGGGGTGCAGAAGCTCGTGT
TGACTTCTCGCTCCGGGATCCGGACAGGCTACCAGGCCAAGCAGGTCCGCCGGTGGAGGCGCCAGGGCGT
ACAGGTGCAGGTGTCCACCAGCAACATCAGCTCACTGGAGGGGGCCCGGGGCCTCATTGCCGAGGCGGCG
CAGCTTGGGCCCGTGGGCGGCGTCTTCAACCTGGCCGTGGTCTTGAGAGATGGCTTGCTGGAGAACCAGA
CCCCAGAGTTCTTCCAGGACGTCTGCAAGCCCAAGTACAGCGGCACCCTGAACCTGGACAGGGTGACCCG
AGAGGCGTGCCCTGAGCTGGACTACTTTGTGGTCTTCTCCTCTGTGAGCTGCGGGCGTGGCAATGCGGGA
CAGAGCAACTACGGCTTTGCCAATTCCGCCATGGAGCGTATCTGTGAGAAACGCCGGCACGAAGGCCTCC
CAGGCCTGGCCGTGCAGTGGGGCGCCATCGGCGACGTGGGCATTTTGGTGGAGACGATGAGCACCAACGA
CACGATCGTCAGTGGCACGCTGCCCCAGCGCATGGCGTCCTGCCTGGAGGTGCTGGACCTCTTCCTGAAC
CAGCCCCACATGGTCCTGAGCAGCTTTGTGCTGGCTGAGAAGGCTGCGGCCTATAGGGACAGGGACAGCC
AGCGGGACCTGGTGGAGGCCGTGGCACACATCCTGGGCATCCGCGACTTGGCTGCTGTCAACCTGGACAG
CTCACTGGCGGACCTGGGCCTGGACTCGCTCATGAGCGTGGAGGTGCGCCAGACGCTGGAGCGTGAGCTC
AACCTGGTGCTGTCCGTGCGCGAGGTGCGGCAACTCACGCTCCGGAAACTGCAGGAGCTGTCCTCAAAGG
CGGATGAGGCCAGCGAGCTGGCATGCCCCACGCCCAAGGAGGATGGTCTGGCCCAGCAGCAGACTCAGCT
GAACCTGCGCTCCCTGCTGGTGAACCCGGAGGGCCCCACCCTGATGCGGCTCAACTCCGTGCAGAGCTCG
GAGCGGCCCCTGTTCCTGGTGCACCCAATCGAGGGCTCCACCACCGTGTTCCACAGCCTGGCCTCCCGGC
TCAGCATCCCCACCTATGGCCTGCAGTGCACCCGAGCTGCGCCCCTTGACAGCATCCACAGCCTGGCTGC
CTACTACATCGACTGCATCAGGCAGGTGCAGCCCGAGGGCCCCTACCGCGTGGCCGGCTACTCCTACGGG
GCCTGCGTGGCCTTTGAAATGTGCTCCCAGCTGCAGGCCCAGCAGAGCCCAGCCCCCACCCACAACAGCC
TCTTCCTGTTCGACGGCTCGCCCACCTACGTACTGGCCTACACCCAGAGCTACCGGGCAAAGCTGACCCC
AGGCTGTGAGGCTGAGGCTGAGACGGAGGCCATATGCTTCTTCGTGCAGCAGTTCACGGACATGGAGCAC
AACAGGGTGCTGGAGGCGCTGCTGCCGCTGAAGGGCCTAGAGGAGCGTGTGGCAGCCGCCGTGGACCTGA
TCATCAAGAGCCACCAGGGCCTGGACCGCCAGGAGCTGAGCTTTGCGGCCCGGTCCTTCTACTACAAGCT
GCGTGCCGCTGAGCAGTACACACCCAAGGCCAAGTACCATGGCAACGTGATGCTACTGCGCGCCAAGACG
GGTGGCGCCTACGGCGAGGACCTGGGCGCGGACTACAACCTCTCCCAGGTATGCGACGGGAAAGTATCCG
TCCACGTCATCGAGGGTGACCACCGCACGCTGCTGGAGGGCAGCGGCCTGGAGTCCATCATCAGCATCAT
CCACAGCTCCCTGGCTGAGCCACGCGTGAGCGTGCGGGAGGGC
